Addgene plasmid #72113: Ntng1.d-Fc-His
Purpose: Expresses the extracellular region of the Netrin G1, isoform d protein (truncated immediately upstream of propeptide cleavage and GPI-attachement site), C-terminally fused to the Fc region of human IgG1 + 6X histidine tag.
Depositing lab: Woj Wojtowicz. Depositing organization: University of California, Berkeley. Publication: An extracellular biochemical screen reveals that FLRTs and Unc5s mediate neuronal subtype recognition in the retina. Visser JJ, Cheng Y, Perry SC, Chastain AB, Parsa B, Masri SS, Ray TA, Kay JN, Wojtowicz WM. Elife. 2015 Dec 3;4. pii: e08149. doi: 10.7554/eLife.08149. PubMed 26633812.
Backbone
  Vector backbone: pCMVi-SV40ori
  Vector type: Mammalian Expression
Growth in bacteria
  Bacterial resistance: Ampicillin, 100 μg/mL
  Growth temperature: 37°C
  Growth strain: DH5alpha
  Copy number: High Copy
Gene/Insert
  Gene/Insert name: Ntng1.d (alt names: Netrin G1, isoform d; Lmnt1; NCBI gene ID 80883; Reference sequence NM_001163350.1)
  Species: M. musculus (mouse)
  Insert size (bp): 1323
  Entrez Gene: Ntng1 (a.k.a. A930010C08Rik, AI853992, Lmnt1)
  Promoter: CMV
  Tag / fusion protein: Fc-His (C terminal on backbone)
  Cloning method: Restriction Enzyme; 5′ cloning site NotI (not destroyed); 3′ cloning site SpeI (not destroyed)
  Sequencing primers: 5′ GTCAGAGGTAACTCCCGTTGC; 3′ ATCATGAGGGTGTCCTTG
Terms and licenses: Academic/Nonprofit Terms; Industry Terms: Not Available to Industry
How to cite: Ntng1.d-Fc-His was a gift from Woj Wojtowicz (Addgene plasmid # 72113 ; http://n2t.net/addgene:72113 ; RRID:Addgene_72113)
