[The description below was written by a language model from this plasmid's Addgene catalogue record and pLannotate feature annotations shown in this document.]
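Description:
Ntng1.d-Fc-His is a mammalian expression plasmid built on the pCMVi-SV40ori backbone and designed to produce a soluble, secreted form of mouse Netrin G1 isoform d. It is propagated in E. coli as a high-copy plasmid through a ColE1/pUC-type origin and selected with ampicillin via the β-lactamase gene. The annotated sequence (about 7 kb) also carries an f1 phage origin and short remnants of rop, bom and lacZα that appear to be leftovers of the parental vector rather than functional elements. An SV40 enhancer/early promoter region is present, consistent with the "SV40ori" in the backbone name. This region contains the SV40 origin, which can support episomal replication in cells that express large T antigen.

The expression cassette uses the human CMV immediate early enhancer and promoter followed by CMV intron A, an arrangement commonly used to boost transcript levels, and it ends in an SV40 polyadenylation signal. The insert, cloned between NotI and SpeI sites, encodes the Netrin G1 extracellular region truncated just upstream of the propeptide cleavage and GPI-attachment site, so the protein is not membrane-anchored. It is fused in frame at its C terminus to the Fc region of human IgG1 and a 6X histidine tag, both supplied by the backbone. The His tag is stated in the catalogue entry but is not separately annotated in the feature table. The Fc portion generally dimerises the fusion and allows capture or detection with Fc-binding reagents, while the His tag permits metal-affinity purification. The associated publication describes an extracellular biochemical screen for receptor–ligand interactions involved in neuronal subtype recognition in the retina, which suggests the construct was used as a recombinant ectodomain reagent for binding assays.
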