Features (pLannotate 1.2.2; 14 found; start..end, strand, type, name):
     25..408     +  enhancer       CMV enhancer: human cytomegalovirus immediate early enhancer
    410..609     +  promoter       CMV promoter: human cytomegalovirus (CMV) immediate early promoter
    748..1573    +  intron         CMV intron A: human cytomegalovirus intron A (Chapman et al., 1991)
   1610..3001    +  CDS            Ntng1 (fragment): NTNG1_MOUSE - Also known as Kiaa0976, Lmnt1. Experimental evidence at protein level: Swiss-Prot protein existence level 1. Involved in controlling patterning and neuronal circuit formation at the laminar, cellular, subcellular and synaptic levels. Promotes neurite outgrowth of both axons and dendrites. From Mus musculus (Mouse).
   2939..3619    +  CDS            IGHG1 (fragment): IGHG1_HUMAN - Experimental evidence at protein level: Swiss-Prot protein existence level 1. Constant region of immunoglobulin heavy chains. Immunoglobulins, also known as antibodies, are membrane-bound or secreted glycoproteins produced by B lymphocytes. In the recognition phase of humoral immunity, the membrane-bound immunoglobulins serve as receptors which, upon binding of a specific antigen, trigger the clonal expansion and differentiation of B lymphocytes into immunoglobulins- secreting plasma cells. Secreted immunoglobulins mediate the effector phase of humoral immunity, which results in
   3669..3790    +  polyA_signal   SV40 poly(A) signal: SV40 polyadenylation signal
   3999..4587    -  rep_origin     ori: high-copy-number ColE1/pMB1/pBR322/pUC origin of replication
   4758..5618    -  CDS            AmpR: β-lactamase; bla; confers resistance to ampicillin, carbenicillin, and related antibiotics
   5619..5723    -  promoter       AmpR promoter: bla
   5818..5853    +  CDS            rop (fragment): Rop protein, which maintains plasmids at low copy number; rop
   5876..6206    +  promoter       SV40 promoter: SV40 enhancer and early promoter
   6329..6428    +  misc_feature   bom (fragment): basis of mobility region from pBR322
   6456..6884    -  rep_origin     f1 ori (sequence partly withheld): f1 bacteriophage origin of replication; arrow indicates direction of (+) strand synthesis
   6888..7045    -  CDS            lacZα (fragment): LacZα fragment of β-galactosidase; lacZ fragment
>Addgene plasmid #72113 | Ntng1.d-Fc-His | depositor full sequence | sequence record 131299 | Full Sequence
GTCGAGGTCTCGACGGTATCGATTGACATTGATTATTGACTAGCTAGTTATTAATAGTAATCAATTACGG
GGTCATTAGTTCATAGCCCATATATGGAGTTCCGCGTTACATAACTTACGGTAAATGGCCCGCCTGGCTG
ACCGCCCAACGACCCCCGCCCATTGACGTCAATAATGACGTATGTTCCCATAGTAACGCCAATAGGGACT
TTCCATTGACGTCAATGGGTGGAGTATTTACGGTAAACTGCCCACTTGGCAGTACATCAAGTGTATCATA
TGCCAAGTCCGCCCCCTATTGACGTCAATGACGGTAAATGGCCCGCCTGGCATTATGCCCAGTACATGAC
CTTACGGGACTTTCCTACTTGGCAGTACATCTACGTATTAGTCATCGCTATTACCATGGTGATGCGGTTT
TGGCAGTACACCAATGGGCGTGGATAGCGGTTTGACTCACGGGGATTTCCAAGTCTCCACCCCATTGACG
TCAATGGGAGTTTGTTTTGGCACCAAAATCAACGGGACTTTCCAAAATGTCGTAATAACCCCGCCCCGTT
GACGCAAATGGGCGGTAGGCGTGTACGGTGGGAGGTCTATATAAGCAGAGCTCGTTTAGTGAACCGTCAG
ATCGCCTGGAGACGCCATCCACGCTGTTTTGACCTCCATAGAAGACACCGGGACCGATCCAGCCTCCGCG
GCCGGGAACGGTGCATTGGAACGCGGATTCCCCGTGCCAAGAGTGACGTAAGTACCGCCTATAGACTCTA
TAGGCACACCCCTTTGGCTCTTATGCATGCTATACTGTTTTTGGCTTGGGGCCTATACACCCCCGCTTCC
ATATGCTATAGGTGATGGTATAGCTTAGCCTATAGGTGTGGGTTATTGACCATTATTGACCACTCCCCTA
TTGGTGACGATACTTTCCATTACTAATCCATAACATGGCTCTTTGCCACAACTATCTCTATTGGCTATAT
GCCAATACTCTGTCCTTCAGAGACTGACACGGACTCTGTATTTTTACAGGATGGGGTCCCATTTATTATT
TACAAATTCACATATACAACAACGCCGTCCCCCGTGCCCGCAGTTTTTATTAAACATAGCGTGGGATCTC
CACGCGAATCTCGGGTACGTGTTCCGGACATGGGCTCTTCTCCGGTAGCGGCGGAGCTTCCACATCCGAG
CCCTGGTCCCATGCCTCCAGCGGCTCATGGTCGCTCGGCAGCTCCTTGCTCCTAACAGTGGAGGCCAGAC
TTAGGCACAGCACAATGCCCACCACCACCAGTGTGCCGCACAAGGCCGTGGCGGTAGGGTATGTGTCTGA
AAATGAGCTCGGAGATTGGGCTCGCACCGCTGACGCAGATGGAAGACTTAAGGCAGCGGCAGAAGAAGAT
GCAGGCAGCTGAGTTGTTGTATTCTGATAAGAGTCAGAGGTAACTCCCGTTGCGGTGCTGTTAACGGTGG
AGGGCAGTGTAGTCTGAGCAGTACTCGTTGCTGCCGCGCGCGCCACCAGACATAATAGCTGACAGACTAA
CAGACTGTTCCTTTCCATGGGTCTTTTCTGCAGAAGCTTGAATTCTCGAGGATCCGCGGCCGCGCCACCA
TGTATTTGTCAAGATTCCTGTCGATCCATGCCCTGTGGGTGACAGTGTCCTCTGTGATGCAGCCCTACCT
TTTCGTGTGGGGACATTATGATGTATGTAAGAGCCTGATTTACACAGAAGAAGGCAAAGTTTGGGATTAC
ACAGCCTGCCAGCCGGAATCCACGGACATGACCAAGTATCTGAAAGTGAAACTGGACCCTCCGGATATTA
CCTGTGGAGACCCTCCAGAGTCCTTCTGTGCAATGGGCAACCCTTACATGTGCAATAATGAGTGTGATGC
GAGTACCCCTGAACTGGCACACCCTCCTGAGCTGATGTTTGATTTTGAAGGAAGACATCCCTCCACATTT
TGGCAGTCTGCTACTTGGAAGGAGTACCCCAAACCTCTCCAGGTTAACATCACTCTGTCTTGGAGCAAAA
CCATTGAACTCACAGACAACATAGTTATTACCTTTGAATCGGGGCGTCCAGACCAAATGATCCTAGAGAA
ATCTCTCGACTACGGACGAACATGGCAGCCCTATCAGTATTATGCCACAGACTGCCTCCATGCATTCCAC
ATGGACCCGAAATCCGTGAAGGATTTATCTCAGCACACGGTCTTGGAAATCATTTGCACGGAAGAGTACT
CCACTGGGTACTCCACGAATAGCAAAATAATCCACTTCGAGATCAAAGACAGGTTTGCGTTTTTCGCTGG
ACCTCGGCTACGAAATATGGCTTCCCTCTATGGACAGCTGGATACAACCAAGAAACTCAGAGATTTCTTC
ACTGTCACAGACCTGAGGATCAGGCTGTTGAGACCCGCCGTTGGGGAAATATTTGTAGATGAACTACATT
TGGCACGTTACTTTTATGCGATCTCAGACATAAAGGTGCGAGGAAGGTGCAAGTGCAACCTGCATGCCAC
TTCGTGTTTGTATGACAACAGCAAACTGACATGTGAATGTGAGCACAACACTACAGGTCCCGACTGTGGG
AAATGCAAGAAGAACTACCAGGGCCGACCTTGGAGCCCCGGCTCATACCTCCCCATCCCCAAAGGCACCG
CAAACACCTGTATCCCCAGCATTTCCAGTATCGGTACTCCTCCAAAGTTTAATAGGATATGGCCGAATAT
TTCTTCCCTTGAGGTTTCTAACCCAAAACAAGTTGCTCCCAAATTAGCTTTGTCAACAGTTTCTTCTGTT
CAAGTTGCAAACCACAAGCGAGCTAATGTCTGCGACAATGAGCTCCTGCACTGCCAGAATGGAGGGACCT
GCCAGAACAATGTGCGCTGCGCGTGCCCAGACGCCTACACCGGCATCCTCTGTGAGAAGCTAACTAGTGA
CAAAACTCACACATGCCCACCGTGCCCAGCACCTGAACTCCTGGGGGGACCGTCAGTCTTCCTCTTCCCC
CCAAAACCCAAGGACACCCTCATGATCTCCCGGACCCCTGAGGTCACATGCGTGGTGGTGGACGTGAGCC
ACGAAGACCCTGAGGTCAAGTTCAACTGGTACGTGGACGGCGTGGAGGTGCATAATGCCAAGACAAAGCC
GCGGGAGGAGCAGTACAACAGCACGTACCGTGTGGTCAGCGTCCTCACCGTCCTGCACCAGGACTGGCTG
AATGGCAAGGAGTACAAGTGCAAGGTCTCCAACAAAGCCCTCCCAGCCCCCATCGAGAAAACCATCTCCA
AAGCCAAAGGGCAGCCCCGAGAACCACAGGTGTATACCCTGCCCCCATCCCGGGATGAGCTGACCAAGAA
CCAGGTCAGCCTGACCTGCCTGGTCAAAGGCTTCTATCCCAGCGACATCGCCGTGGAGTGGGAGAGCAAT
GGGCAGCCGGAGAACAACTACAAGACCACGCCTCCCGTGCTGGACTCCGACGGCTCCTTCTTCCTCTACA
GCAAGCTCACCGTGGACAAGAGCAGGTGGCAGCAGGGGAACGTCTTCTCATGCTCCGTGATGCATGAGGC
TCTGCACAACCACTACACGCAGAAGAGCCTCTCCCTGTCTCCGGGTAAAGGCGGCCATCATCACCATCAC
CATTAATCTAGAGATCTTATTAAAGCAGAACTTGTTTATTGCAGCTTATAATGGTTACAAATAAAGCAAT
AGCATCACAAATTTCACAAATAAAGCATTTTTTTCACTGCATTCTAGTTGTGGTTTGTCCAAACTCATCA
ATGTATCTTATCATGTCTGGTCGACTCTAGCTAGACTCTTCCGCTTCCTCGCTCACTGACTCGCTGCGCT
CGGTCGTTCGGCTGCGGCGAGCGGTATCAGCTCACTCAAAGGCGGTAATACGGTTATCCACAGAATCAGG
GGATAACGCAGGAAAGAACATGTGAGCAAAAGGCCAGCAAAAGGCCAGGAACCGTAAAAAGGCCGCGTTG
CTGGCGTTTTTCCATAGGCTCCGCCCCCCTGACGAGCATCACAAAAATCGACGCTCAAGTCAGAGGTGGC
GAAACCCGACAGGACTATAAAGATACCAGGCGTTTCCCCCTGGAAGCTCCCTCGTGCGCTCTCCTGTTCC
GACCCTGCCGCTTACCGGATACCTGTCCGCCTTTCTCCCTTCGGGAAGCGTGGCGCTTTCTCATAGCTCA
CGCTGTAGGTATCTCAGTTCGGTGTAGGTCGTTCGCTCCAAGCTGGGCTGTGTGCACGAACCCCCCGTTC
AGCCCGACCGCTGCGCCTTATCCGGTAACTATCGTCTTGAGTCCAACCCGGTAAGACACGACTTATCGCC
ACTGGCAGCAGCCACTGGTAACAGGATTAGCAGAGCGAGGTATGTAGGCGGTGCTACAGAGTTCTTGAAG
TGGTGGCCTAACTACGGCTACACTAGAAGAACAGTATTTGGTATCTGCGCTCTGCTGAAGCCAGTTACCT
TCGGAAAAAGAGTTGGTAGCTCTTGATCCGGCAAACAAACCACCGCTGGTAGCGGTGGTTTTTTTGTTTG
CAAGCAGCAGATTACGCGCAGAAAAAAAGGATCTCAAGAAGATCCTTTGATCTTTTCTACGGGGTCTGAC
GCTCAGTGGAACGAAAACTCACGTTAAGGGATTTTGGTCATGAGATTATCAAAAAGGATCTTCACCTAGA
TCCTTTTAAATTAAAAATGAAGTTTTAAATCAATCTAAAGTATATATGAGTAAACTTGGTCTGACAGTTA
CCAATGCTTAATCAGTGAGGCACCTATCTCAGCGATCTGTCTATTTCGTTCATCCATAGTTGCCTGACTC
CCCGTCGTGTAGATAACTACGATACGGGAGGGCTTACCATCTGGCCCCAGTGCTGCAATGATACCGCGAG
ACCCACGCTCACCGGCTCCAGATTTATCAGCAATAAACCAGCCAGCCGGAAGGGCCGAGCGCAGAAGTGG
TCCTGCAACTTTATCCGCCTCCATCCAGTCTATTAATTGTTGCCGGGAAGCTAGAGTAAGTAGTTCGCCA
GTTAATAGTTTGCGCAACGTTGTTGCCATTGCTACAGGCATCGTGGTGTCACGCTCGTCGTTTGGTATGG
CTTCATTCAGCTCCGGTTCCCAACGATCAAGGCGAGTTACATGATCCCCCATGTTGTGCAAAAAAGCGGT
TAGCTCCTTCGGTCCTCCGATCGTTGTCAGAAGTAAGTTGGCCGCAGTGTTATCACTCATGGTTATGGCA
GCACTGCATAATTCTCTTACTGTCATGCCATCCGTAAGATGCTTTTCTGTGACTGGTGAGTACTCAACCA
AGTCATTCTGAGAATAGTGTATGCGGCGACCGAGTTGCTCTTGCCCGGCGTCAATACGGGATAATACCGC
GCCACATAGCAGAACTTTAAAAGTGCTCATCATTGGAAAACGTTCTTCGGGGCGAAAACTCTCAAGGATC
TTACCGCTGTTGAGATCCAGTTCGATGTAACCCACTCGTGCACCCAACTGATCTTCAGCATCTTTTACTT
TCACCAGCGTTTCTGGGTGAGCAAAAACAGGAAGGCAAAATGCCGCAAAAAAGGGAATAAGGGCGACACG
GAAATGTTGAATACTCATACTCTTCCTTTTTCAATATTATTGAAGCATTTATCAGGGTTATTGTCTCATG
AGCGGATACATATTTGAATGTATTTAGAAAAATAAACAAATAGGGGTTCCGCGCACATTTCCCCGAAAAG
TGCCACCTGACGTCTAAGAAACCATTATTATCATGACATTAACCTATAAAAATAGGCGTATCACGAGGCC
CTTTCGTCTCGCGCGTTTCGGTGATGACGGTGAAAACCTCTGACACATGCAGCTCCCGGAGGAATGTGTG
TCAGTTAGGGTGTGGAAAGTCCCCAGGCTCCCCAGGCAGGCAGAAGTATGCAAAGCATGCATCTCAATTA
GTCAGCAACCAGGTGTGGAAAGTCCCCAGGCTCCCCAGCAGGCAGAAGTATGCAAAGCATGCATCTCAAT
TAGTCAGCAACCATAGTCCCGCCCCTAACTCCGCCCATCCCGCCCCTAACTCCGCCCAGTTCCGCCCATT
CTCCGCCCCATGGCTGACTAATTTTTTTTATTTATGCAGAGGCCGAGGCCGCCTCTGCCTCTGAGCTATT
CCAGAAGTAGTGAGGAGGCTTTTTTGGAGGCCTAGGCTTTTGCAAAAAGCTCCCGGGAGCTTGTATATCC
ATTTTCGTCCCGGAGACGGTCACAGCTTGTCTGTAAGCGGATGCCGGGAGCAGACAAGCCCGTCAGGGCG
CGTCAGCGGGTGTTGGCGGGTGTCGGGGCTGGCTTAACTATGCGGCATCAGAGCAGATTGTACTGAGAGT
GCACCATATGCGGTGTGAAATACCGCACAGATGCGTAAGGAGAAAATACCGCATCAGGAAATTGTAAGCG
TTAATATTTTGTTAAAATTCGCGTTAAATTTTTGTTAAATCAGCTCATTTTTTAACCAATAGGCCGAAAT
CGGCAAAATCCCTTATAAATCAAAAGAATAGACCGAGATAGGGT
[37 nt withheld, positions 6555-6591]
AAAGAACGTGGACTCCAACGTCAAAGG
[49 nt withheld, positions 6619-6667]
T
[91 nt withheld, positions 6669-6759]
G
[124 nt withheld, positions 6761-6884]
CCATTCGCCATTCAGGCTGCGCAACTGTTGGGAAGGGCGATCGGTGCGGGCCTCTTCGCTATTACGCCAG
CTGGCGAAAGGGGGATGTGCTGCAAGGCGATTAAGTTGGGTAACGCCAGGGTTTTCCCAGTCACGACGTT
GTAAAACGACGGCCAGTGAATT
