>Addgene plasmid #72113 | Ntng1.d-Fc-His | addgene partial sequence | sequence record 139099 | pMRB101-F 5'-aagatgcaggcagctgagtt-3'
ACGGTGGAGGGCAGTGTAGTCTGAGCAGTACTCGTTGCTGCCGCGCGCGCCACCAGACATAATAGCTGAC
AGACTAACAGACTGTTCCTTTCCATGGGTCTTTTCTGCAGAAGCTTGAATTCTCGAGGATCCGCGGCCGC
GCCACCATGTATTTGTCAAGATTCCTGTCGATCCATGCCCTGTGGGTGACAGTGTCCTCTGTGATGCAGC
CCTACCTTTTCGTGTGGGGACATTATGATGTATGTAAGAGCCTGATTTACACAGAAGAAGGCAAAGTTTG
GGATTACACAGCCTGCCAGCCGGAATCCACGGACATGACCAAGTATCTGAAAGTGAAACTGGACCCTCCG
GATATTACCTGTGGAGACCCTCCAGAGTCCTTCTGTGCAATGGGCAACCCTTACATGTGCAATAATGAGT
GTGATGCGAGTACCCCTGAACTGGCACACCCTCCTGAGCTGATGTTTGATTTTGAAGGAAGACATCCCTC
CACATTTTGGCAGTCTGCTACTTGGAAGGAGTACCCCAAACCTCTCCAGGTTAACATCACTCTGTCTTGG
AGCAAAACCATTGAACTCACAGACAACATAGTTATTACCTTTGAATCGGGGCGTCCAGACCAAATGATCC
TAGAGAAATCTCTCGACTACGGACGAACATGGCAGCCCTATCAGTATTATGCCACAGACTGCCTCCATGC
ATTCCACATGGACCCGAAATCCGTGAAGGATTTATCTCAGCACACGGTCTTGGAAATCATTTGCACGGAA
GAGTACTCCACTGGGTACTCCACGAATAGCAAA
