>Addgene plasmid #72113 | Ntng1.d-Fc-His | addgene partial sequence | sequence record 139100 | SV40pA-R 5'-GAAATTTGTGATGCTATTGC-3'
ATAAGATCTCTAGATTAATGGTGATGGTGATGATGGCCGCCTTTACCCGGAGACAGGGAGAGGCTCTTCT
GCGTGTAGTGGTTGTGCAGAGCCTCATGCATCACGGAGCATGAGAAGACGTTCCCCTGCTGCCACCTGCT
CTTGTCCACGGTGAGCTTGCTGTAGAGGAAGAAGGAGCCGTCGGAGTCCAGCACGGGAGGCGTGGTCTTG
TAGTTGTTCTCCGGCTGCCCATTGCTCTCCCACTCCACGGCGATGTCGCTGGGATAGAAGCCTTTGACCA
GGCAGGTCAGGCTGACCTGGTTCTTGGTCAGCTCATCCCGGGATGGGGGCAGGGTATACACCTGTGGTTC
TCGGGGCTGCCCTTTGGCTTTGGAGATGGTTTTCTCGATGGGGGCTGGGAGGGCTTTGTTGGAGACCTTG
CACTTGTACTCCTTGCCATTCAGCCAGTCCTGGTGCAGGACGGTGAGGACGCTGACCACACGGTACGTGC
TGTTGTACTGCTCCTCCCGCGGCTTTGTCTTGGCATTATGCACCTCCACGCCGTCCACGTACCAGTTGAA
CTTGACCTCAGGGTCTTCGTGGCTCACGTCCACCACCACGCATGTGACCTCAGGGGTCCGGGAGATCATG
AGGGTGTCCTTGGGTTTTGGGGGGAAGAGGAAGACTGACGGTCCCCCCAGGAGTTCAGGTGCTGGGCACG
GTGGGCATGTGTGAGTTTTGTCACTAGTTAGCTTCTCACAGAGGATGCCGGTGTAGGCGTCTGGGCACGC
GCAGCGCACATTGTTCTGGCAGGTCCCTCCATTCTGGCAGTGCAGGAGCTCATTGTCGCAGACATTAGCT
CGCTTGTGGTT
